Addgene plasmid #83725: MSCV-6NBC-GFP-PGK-Puro-Barcode48
Purpose: individual 6N barcode to make barcoded cell line variants
Depositing lab: Monte Winslow. Depositing organization: Stanford University. Publication: An in vivo multiplexed small-molecule screening platform. Gruner BM, Schulze CJ, Yang D, Ogasawara D, Dix MM, Rogers ZN, Chuang CH, McFarland CD, Chiou SH, Brown JM, Cravatt BF, Bogyo M, Winslow MM. Nat Methods. 2016 Sep 12. doi: 10.1038/nmeth.3992. PubMed 27617390.
Backbone
  Vector backbone: MSCV
  Vector type: Retroviral
  Selectable markers: Puromycin
Growth in bacteria
  Bacterial resistance: Ampicillin, 100 μg/mL
  Growth temperature: 37°C
  Growth strain: DH5alpha
  Copy number: High Copy
Gene/Insert
  Gene/Insert name: Barcode48
  Species: Synthetic
  Cloning method: Restriction Enzyme; 5′ cloning site BglII (destroyed during cloning); 3′ cloning site EcoRI (not destroyed)
  Sequencing primers: 5′ CCCTTGAACCTCCTCGTTCGACC
Terms and licenses: Academic/Nonprofit Terms; Industry Terms: Not Available to Industry
How to cite: MSCV-6NBC-GFP-PGK-Puro-Barcode48 was a gift from Monte Winslow (Addgene plasmid # 83725 ; http://n2t.net/addgene:83725 ; RRID:Addgene_83725)
