[The description below was written by a language model from this plasmid's Addgene catalogue record and pLannotate feature annotations shown in this document.]
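Description:
MSCV-6NBC-GFP-PGK-Puro-Barcode48 is a gammaretroviral transfer vector built on the MSCV (murine stem cell virus) backbone, about 7.0 kb in size, that carries one defined member of a set of synthetic six-nucleotide (6N) barcodes. In bacteria it is maintained as a high-copy plasmid through a ColE1/pUC-type origin and selected with ampicillin via the β-lactamase gene and its promoter. The remaining bacterial annotations (lac promoter/operator, and short fragments of lacI, lacZα, rop, bom and TcR) are non-functional remnants of earlier cloning vectors.

The proviral region is bounded by 5′ and 3′ MESV-derived long terminal repeats. Downstream of the 5′ LTR lie the Ψ packaging signal and a truncated, start-codon-less gag segment, which together promote efficient encapsidation of the genomic RNA when the plasmid is introduced into a packaging cell line that supplies gag, pol and env in trans. EGFP follows immediately and has no annotated promoter of its own, so it is presumably expressed from the 5′ LTR. A separate mouse PGK promoter drives puromycin N-acetyltransferase, so transduced cells can be both tracked by green fluorescence and enriched with puromycin. The barcode itself is too short to be annotated. The record states only that it was inserted between a BglII site (destroyed) and an EcoRI site (retained), and the vector name suggests it sits adjacent to the GFP cassette.

Stable integration of the provirus gives each transduced cell population a heritable DNA tag. According to the record, this plasmid is used to generate individually barcoded cell line variants. The associated publication describes an in vivo multiplexed small-molecule screening platform, in which differently barcoded populations can presumably be pooled and their relative abundance read out by sequencing.
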