Features (pLannotate 1.2.2; 19 found; start..end, strand, type, name):
    579..920     +  misc_feature   MESV Ψ: packaging signal of murine embryonic stem cell virus
    987..1403    +  CDS            gag (truncated): truncated Moloney murine leukemia virus (MMLV) gag gene lacking the start codon
   1427..2143    +  CDS            EGFP: EGFP is a basic (constitutively fluorescent) green fluorescent protein published in 1996, derived from Aequorea victoria. It is reported to be a rapidly-maturing weak dimer with moderate acid sensitivity.
   2161..2660    +  promoter       PGK promoter: mouse phosphoglycerate kinase 1 promoter
   2681..3280    +  CDS            PuroR: puromycin N-acetyltransferase; pac from Streptomyces alboniger; confers resistance to puromycin
   3380..3894    +  LTR            3' LTR: 3' long terminal repeat from murine embryonic stem cell virus
   4087..4103    -  protein_bind   lac operator: The lac repressor binds to the lac operator to inhibit transcription in E. coli. This inhibition can be relieved by adding lactose or isopropyl-β-D-thiogalactopyranoside (IPTG). lac repressor encoded by lacI
   4111..4141    -  promoter       lac promoter: promoter for the E. coli lac operon
   4156..4177    -  protein_bind   CAP binding site: CAP binding activates transcription in the presence of cAMP. E. coli catabolite activator protein
   4190..4282    -  CDS            lacI (fragment): lac repressor; lacI; The lac repressor binds to the lac operator to inhibit transcription in E. coli. This inhibition can be relieved by adding lactose or isopropyl-β-D-thiogalactopyranoside (IPTG).
   4465..5053    -  rep_origin     ori: high-copy-number ColE1/pMB1/pBR322/pUC origin of replication
   5224..6084    -  CDS            AmpR: β-lactamase; bla; confers resistance to ampicillin, carbenicillin, and related antibiotics
   6085..6189    -  promoter       AmpR promoter: bla
   6284..6319    +  CDS            rop (fragment): Rop protein, which maintains plasmids at low copy number; rop
   6421..6520    +  misc_feature   bom (fragment): basis of mobility region from pBR322
   6526..6675    -  CDS            lacZα (fragment): LacZα fragment of β-galactosidase; lacZ fragment
   6675..6876    -  CDS            TcR (fragment): tetracycline efflux protein; tet; confers resistance to tetracycline
   6877..6975    +  CDS            env (fragment): murine leukemia virus gPr80 envelope polyprotein precursor; env; proteolytically cleaved into gp70SU and p15TM subunits
   7017..515     +  LTR            5' LTR (across the origin): 5' long terminal repeat from murine embryonic stem cell virus
>Addgene plasmid #83725 | MSCV-6NBC-GFP-PGK-Puro-Barcode48 | depositor full sequence | sequence record 159882 | Full Sequence
TGAAAGACCCCACCTGTAGGTTTGGCAAGCTAGCTTAAGTAACGCCATTTTGCAAGGCATGGAAAATACA
TAACTGAGAATAGAGAAGTTCAGATCAAGGTTAGGAACAGAGAGACAGCAGAATATGGGCCAAACAGGAT
ATCTGTGGTAAGCAGTTCCTGCCCCGGCTCAGGGCCAAGAACAGATGGTCCCCAGATGCGGTCCCGCCCT
CAGCAGTTTCTAGAGAACCATCAGATGTTTCCAGGGTGCCCCAAGGACCTGAAATGACCCTGTGCCTTAT
TTGAACTAACCAATCAGTTCGCTTCTCGCTTCTGTTCGCGCGCTTCTGCTCCCCGAGCTCAATAAAAGAG
CCCACAACCCCTCACTCGGCGCGCCAGTCCTCCGATAGACTGCGTCGCCCGGGTACCCGTATTCCCAATA
AAGCCTCTTGCTGTTTGCATCCGAATCGTGGACTCGCTGATCCTTGGGAGGGTCTCCTCAGATTGATTGA
CTGCCCACCTCGGGGGTCTTTCATTTGGAGGTTCCACCGAGATTTGGAGACCCCTGCCCAGGGACCACCG
ACCCCCCCGCCGGGAGGTAAGCTGGCCAGCGGTCGTTTCGTGTCTGTCTCTGTCTTTGTGCGTGTTTGTG
CCGGCATCTAATGTTTGCGCCTGCGTCTGTACTAGTTAGCTAACTAGCTCTGTATCTGGCGGACCCGTGG
TGGAACTGACGAGTTCTGAACACCCGGCCGCAACCCTGGGAGACGTCCCAGGGACTTTGGGGGCCGTTTT
TGTGGCCCGACCTGAGGAAGGGAGTCGATGTGGAATCCGACCCCGTCAGGATATGTGGTTCTGGTAGGAG
ACGAGAACCTAAAACAGTTCCCGCCTCCGTCTGAATTTTTGCTTTCGGTTTGGAACCGAAGCCGCGCGTC
TTGTCTGCTGCAGCGCTGCAGCATCGTTCTGTGTTGTCTCTGTCTGACTGTGTTTCTGTATTTGTCTGAA
AATTAGGGCCAGACTGTTACCACTCCCTTAAGTTTGACCTTAGGTCACTGGAAAGATGTCGAGCGGATCG
CTCACAACCAGTCGGTAGATGTCAAGAAGAGACGTTGGGTTACCTTCTGCTCTGCAGAATGGCCAACCTT
TAACGTCGGATGGCCGCGAGACGGCACCTTTAACCGAGACCTCATCACCCAGGTTAAGATCAAGGTCTTT
TCACCTGGCCCGCATGGACACCCAGACCAGGTCCCCTACATCGTGACCTGGGAAGCCTTGGCTTTTGACC
CCCCTCCCTGGGTCAAGCCCTTTGTACACCCTAAGCCTCCGCCTCCTCTTCCTCCATCCGCCCCGTCTCT
CCCCCTTGAACCTCCTCGTTCGACCCCGCCTCGATCCTCCCTTTATCCAGCCCTCACTCCTTCTCTAGGC
GCCGGAATTAGATCCACTGGGCCACCATGGTGAGCAAGGGCGAGGAGCTGTTCACCGGGGTGGTGCCCAT
CCTGGTCGAGCTGGACGGCGACGTAAACGGCCACAAGTTCAGCGTGTCCGGCGAGGGCGAGGGCGATGCC
ACCTACGGCAAGCTGACCCTGAAGTTCATCTGCACCACCGGCAAGCTGCCCGTGCCCTGGCCCACCCTCG
TGACCACCCTGACCTACGGCGTGCAGTGCTTCAGCCGCTACCCCGACCACATGAAGCAGCACGACTTCTT
CAAGTCCGCCATGCCCGAAGGCTACGTCCAGGAGCGCACCATCTTCTTCAAGGACGACGGCAACTACAAG
ACCCGCGCCGAGGTGAAGTTCGAGGGCGACACCCTGGTGAACCGCATCGAGCTGAAGGGCATCGACTTCA
AGGAGGACGGCAACATCCTGGGGCACAAGCTGGAGTACAACTACAACAGCCACAACGTCTATATCATGGC
CGACAAGCAGAAGAACGGCATCAAGGTGAACTTCAAGATCCGCCACAACATCGAGGACGGCAGCGTGCAG
CTCGCCGACCACTACCAGCAGAACACCCCCATCGGCGACGGCCCCGTGCTGCTGCCCGACAACCACTACC
TGAGCACCCAGTCCGCCCTGAGCAAAGACCCCAACGAGAAGCGCGATCACATGGTCCTGCTGGAGTTCGT
GACCGCCGCCGGGATCACTCTCGGCATGGACGAGCTGTACAAGTAGCGGAGAATTCTACCGGGTAGGGGA
GGCGCTTTTCCCAAGGCAGTCTGGAGCATGCGCTTTAGCAGCCCCGCTGGGCACTTGGCGCTACACAAGT
GGCCTCTGGCCTCGCACACATTCCACATCCACCGGTAGGCGCCAACCGGCTCCGTTCTTTGGTGGCCCCT
TCGCGCCACCTTCTACTCCTCCCCTAGTCAGGAAGTTCCCCCCCGCCCCGCAGCTCGCGTCGTGCAGGAC
GTGACAAATGGAAGTAGCACGTCTCACTAGTCTCGTGCAGATGGACAGCACCGCTGAGCAATGGAAGCGG
GTAGGCCTTTGGGGCAGCGGCCAATAGCAGCTTTGCTCCTTCGCTTTCTGGGCTCAGAGGCTGGGAAGGG
GTGGGTCCGGGGGCGGGCTCAGGGGCGGGCTCAGGGGCGGGGCGGGCGCCCGAAGGTCCTCCGGAGGCCC
GGCATTCTGCACGCTTCAAAAGCGCACGTCTGCCGCGCTGTTCTCCTCTTCCTCATCTCCGGGCCTTTCG
ACCTGCAGCCCAAGCTTACCATGACCGAGTACAAGCCCACGGTGCGCCTCGCCACCCGCGACGACGTCCC
CAGGGCCGTACGCACCCTCGCCGCCGCGTTCGCCGACTACCCCGCCACGCGCCACACCGTCGATCCGGAC
CGCCACATCGAGCGGGTCACCGAGCTGCAAGAACTCTTCCTCACGCGCGTCGGGCTCGACATCGGCAAGG
TGTGGGTCGCGGACGACGGCGCCGCGGTGGCGGTCTGGACCACGCCGGAGAGCGTCGAAGCGGGGGCGGT
GTTCGCCGAGATCGGCCCGCGCATGGCCGAGTTGAGCGGTTCCCGGCTGGCCGCGCAGCAACAGATGGAA
GGCCTCCTGGCGCCGCACCGGCCCAAGGAGCCCGCGTGGTTCCTGGCCACCGTCGGCGTCTCGCCCGACC
ACCAGGGCAAGGGTCTGGGCAGCGCCGTCGTGCTCCCCGGAGTGGAGGCGGCCGAGCGCGCCGGGGTGCC
CGCCTTCCTGGAGACCTCCGCGCCCCGCAACCTCCCCTTCTACGAGCGGCTCGGCTTCACCGTCACCGCC
GACGTCGAGGTGCCCGAAGGACCGCGCACCTGGTGCATGACCCGCAAGCCCGGTGCCTGACGCCCGCCCC
ACGACCCGCAGCGCCCGACCGAAAGGAGCGCACGACCCCATGCATCGATAAAATAAAAGATTTTATTTAG
TCTCCAGAAAAAGGGGGGAATGAAAGACCCCACCTGTAGGTTTGGCAAGCTAGCTTAAGTAACGCCATTT
TGCAAGGCATGGAAAATACATAACTGAGAATAGAGAAGTTCAGATCAAGGTTAGGAACAGAGAGACAGCA
GAATATGGGCCAAACAGGATATCTGTGGTAAGCAGTTCCTGCCCCGGCTCAGGGCCAAGAACAGATGGTC
CCCAGATGCGGTCCCGCCCTCAGCAGTTTCTAGAGAACCATCAGATGTTTCCAGGGTGCCCCAAGGACCT
GAAATGACCCTGTGCCTTATTTGAACTAACCAATCAGTTCGCTTCTCGCTTCTGTTCGCGCGCTTCTGCT
CCCCGAGCTCAATAAAAGAGCCCACAACCCCTCACTCGGCGCGCCAGTCCTCCGATAGACTGCGTCGCCC
GGGTACCCGTGTATCCAATAAACCCTCTTGCAGTTGCATCCGACTTGTGGTCTCGCTGTTCCTTGGGAGG
GTCTCCTCTGAGTGATTGACTACCCGTCAGCGGGGGTCTTTCATGGGTAACAGTTTCTTGAAGTTGGAGA
ACAACATTCTGAGGGTAGGAGTCGAATATTAAGTAATCCTGACTCAATTAGCCACTGTTTTGAATCCACA
TACTCCAATACTCCTGAAATAGTTCATTATGGACAGCGCAGAAGAGCTGGGGAGAATTAATTCGTAATCA
TGGTCATAGCTGTTTCCTGTGTGAAATTGTTATCCGCTCACAATTCCACACAACATACGAGCCGGAAGCA
TAAAGTGTAAAGCCTGGGGTGCCTAATGAGTGAGCTAACTCACATTAATTGCGTTGCGCTCACTGCCCGC
TTTCCAGTCGGGAAACCTGTCGTGCCAGCTGCATTAATGAATCGGCCAACGCGCGGGGAGAGGCGGTTTG
CGTATTGGGCGCTCTTCCGCTTCCTCGCTCACTGACTCGCTGCGCTCGGTCGTTCGGCTGCGGCGAGCGG
TATCAGCTCACTCAAAGGCGGTAATACGGTTATCCACAGAATCAGGGGATAACGCAGGAAAGAACATGTG
AGCAAAAGGCCAGCAAAAGGCCAGGAACCGTAAAAAGGCCGCGTTGCTGGCGTTTTTCCATAGGCTCCGC
CCCCCTGACGAGCATCACAAAAATCGACGCTCAAGTCAGAGGTGGCGAAACCCGACAGGACTATAAAGAT
ACCAGGCGTTTCCCCCTGGAAGCTCCCTCGTGCGCTCTCCTGTTCCGACCCTGCCGCTTACCGGATACCT
GTCCGCCTTTCTCCCTTCGGGAAGCGTGGCGCTTTCTCATAGCTCACGCTGTAGGTATCTCAGTTCGGTG
TAGGTCGTTCGCTCCAAGCTGGGCTGTGTGCACGAACCCCCCGTTCAGCCCGACCGCTGCGCCTTATCCG
GTAACTATCGTCTTGAGTCCAACCCGGTAAGACACGACTTATCGCCACTGGCAGCAGCCACTGGTAACAG
GATTAGCAGAGCGAGGTATGTAGGCGGTGCTACAGAGTTCTTGAAGTGGTGGCCTAACTACGGCTACACT
AGAAGGACAGTATTTGGTATCTGCGCTCTGCTGAAGCCAGTTACCTTCGGAAAAAGAGTTGGTAGCTCTT
GATCCGGCAAACAAACCACCGCTGGTAGCGGTGGTTTTTTTGTTTGCAAGCAGCAGATTACGCGCAGAAA
AAAAGGATCTCAAGAAGATCCTTTGATCTTTTCTACGGGGTCTGACGCTCAGTGGAACGAAAACTCACGT
TAAGGGATTTTGGTCATGAGATTATCAAAAAGGATCTTCACCTAGATCCTTTTAAATTAAAAATGAAGTT
TTAAATCAATCTAAAGTATATATGAGTAAACTTGGTCTGACAGTTACCAATGCTTAATCAGTGAGGCACC
TATCTCAGCGATCTGTCTATTTCGTTCATCCATAGTTGCCTGACTCCCCGTCGTGTAGATAACTACGATA
CGGGAGGGCTTACCATCTGGCCCCAGTGCTGCAATGATACCGCGAGACCCACGCTCACCGGCTCCAGATT
TATCAGCAATAAACCAGCCAGCCGGAAGGGCCGAGCGCAGAAGTGGTCCTGCAACTTTATCCGCCTCCAT
CCAGTCTATTAATTGTTGCCGGGAAGCTAGAGTAAGTAGTTCGCCAGTTAATAGTTTGCGCAACGTTGTT
GCCATTGCTACAGGCATCGTGGTGTCACGCTCGTCGTTTGGTATGGCTTCATTCAGCTCCGGTTCCCAAC
GATCAAGGCGAGTTACATGATCCCCCATGTTGTGCAAAAAAGCGGTTAGCTCCTTCGGTCCTCCGATCGT
TGTCAGAAGTAAGTTGGCCGCAGTGTTATCACTCATGGTTATGGCAGCACTGCATAATTCTCTTACTGTC
ATGCCATCCGTAAGATGCTTTTCTGTGACTGGTGAGTACTCAACCAAGTCATTCTGAGAATAGTGTATGC
GGCGACCGAGTTGCTCTTGCCCGGCGTCAATACGGGATAATACCGCGCCACATAGCAGAACTTTAAAAGT
GCTCATCATTGGAAAACGTTCTTCGGGGCGAAAACTCTCAAGGATCTTACCGCTGTTGAGATCCAGTTCG
ATGTAACCCACTCGTGCACCCAACTGATCTTCAGCATCTTTTACTTTCACCAGCGTTTCTGGGTGAGCAA
AAACAGGAAGGCAAAATGCCGCAAAAAAGGGAATAAGGGCGACACGGAAATGTTGAATACTCATACTCTT
CCTTTTTCAATATTATTGAAGCATTTATCAGGGTTATTGTCTCATGAGCGGATACATATTTGAATGTATT
TAGAAAAATAAACAAATAGGGGTTCCGCGCACATTTCCCCGAAAAGTGCCACCTGACGTCTAAGAAACCA
TTATTATCATGACATTAACCTATAAAAATAGGCGTATCACGAGGCCCTTTCGTCTCGCGCGTTTCGGTGA
TGACGGTGAAAACCTCTGACACATGCAGCTCCCGGAGACGGTCACAGCTTGTCTGTAAGCGGATGCCGGG
AGCAGACAAGCCCGTCAGGGCGCGTCAGCGGGTGTTGGCGGGTGTCGGGGCTGGCTTAACTATGCGGCAT
CAGAGCAGATTGTACTGAGAGTGCACCATATGCGGTGTGAAATACCGCACAGATGCGTAAGGAGAAAATA
CCGCATCAGGCGCCATTCGCCATTCAGGCTGCGCAACTGTTGGGAAGGGCGATCGGTGCGGGCCTCTTCG
CTATTACGCCAGCTGGCGAAAGGGGGATGTGCTGCAAGGCGATTAAGTTGGGTAACGCCAGGGTTTTCCC
AGTCACGACGTTGTAAAACGACGGCGCAAGGAATGGTGCATGCAAGGAGATGGCGCCCAACAGTCCCCCG
GCCACGGGGCCTGCCACCATACCCACGCCGAAACAAGCGCTCATGAGCCCGAAGTGGCGAGCCCGATCTT
CCCCATCGGTGATGTCGGCGATATAGGCGCCAGCAACCGCACCTGTGGCGCCGGTGATGCCGGCCACGAT
GCGTCCGGCGTAGAGGCGATTAGTCCAATTTGTTAAAGACAGGATATCAGTGGTCCAGGCTCTAGTTTTG
ACTCAACAATATCACCAGCTGAAGCCTATAGAGTACGAGCCATAGATAAAATAAAAGATTTTATTTAGTC
TCCAGAAAAAGGGGGGAA
