>Addgene plasmid #83725 | MSCV-6NBC-GFP-PGK-Puro-Barcode48 | addgene partial sequence | sequence record 165260 | pLXSN5 5'-CCCTTGAACCTCCTCGTTCGACC-3'
CAGCCCTCACTCCTTCTCTAGGCGCCGGAATTAGATCCACTGGGCCACCATGGTGAGCAAGGGCGAGGAG
CTGTTCACCGGGGTGGTGCCCATCCTGGTCGAGCTGGACGGCGACGTAAACGGCCACAAGTTCAGCGTGT
CCGGCGAGGGCGAGGGCGATGCCACCTACGGCAAGCTGACCCTGAAGTTCATCTGCACCACCGGCAAGCT
GCCCGTGCCCTGGCCCACCCTCGTGACCACCCTGACCTACGGCGTGCAGTGCTTCAGCCGCTACCCCGAC
CACATGAAGCAGCACGACTTCTTCAAGTCCGCCATGCCCGAAGGCTACGTCCAGGAGCGCACCATCTTCT
TCAAGGACGACGGCAACTACAAGACCCGCGCCGAGGTGAAGTTCGAGGGCGACACCCTGGTGAACCGCAT
CGAGCTGAAGGGCATCGACTTCAAGGAGGACGGCAACATCCTGGGGCACAAGCTGGAGTACAACTACAAC
AGCCACAACGTCTATATCATGGCCGACAAGCAGAAGAACGGCATCAAGGTGAACTTCAAGATCCGCCACA
ACATCGAGGACGGCAGCGTGCAGCTCGCCGACCACTACCAGCAGAACACCCCCATCGGCGACGGCCCCGT
GCTGCTGCCCGACAACCACTACCTGAGCACCCAGTCCGCCCTGAGCAAAGACCCCAACGAGAAGCGCGAT
CACATGGTCCTGCTGGAGTTCGTGACCGCCGCCGGGATCACTCTCGGCATGGACGAGCTGTACAAGTAGC
GGAGAATTCTACCGGGTAGGGGAGGCGCTTTTCCCAAGGCAGTCTGGAGCATGCGCTTTAG
